Addgene plasmid #205678: LHAPGW
Purpose: shRNAmir backbone for RNA interference, with GFP reporter
Depositing lab: Dapeng Wang. Depositing organization: Shandong Medical and Pharmaceutical University. Publication: miR-AB, a miRNA-based shRNA viral toolkit for multicolor-barcoded multiplex RNAi at a single-cell level. Wang D, Xiu J, Zhao J, Luo J. EMBO Rep. 2022 Apr 5;23(4):e53691. doi: 10.15252/embr.202153691. Epub 2022 Feb 24. PubMed 35201651.
Backbone
  Vector backbone: pLVX-Puro
  Backbone manufacturer: Clontech
  Vector type: Lentiviral
Growth in bacteria
  Bacterial resistance: Ampicillin, 100 μg/mL
  Growth temperature: 37°C
  Growth strain: NEB Stable
  Copy number: High Copy
Gene/Insert
  Gene/Insert name: miR-AB
  Species: Synthetic
  Promoter: EH
  Cloning method: Restriction Enzyme; 5′ cloning site BamHI (unknown if destroyed); 3′ cloning site ApaI (unknown if destroyed)
  Sequencing primers: 3′ PGK Reverse: GCCAGAGGCCACTTGTGTAG
Terms and licenses: Academic/Nonprofit Terms; Industry Terms: Not Available to Industry
How to cite: LHAPGW was a gift from Dapeng Wang (Addgene plasmid # 205678 ; http://n2t.net/addgene:205678 ; RRID:Addgene_205678)
