[The description below was written by a language model from this plasmid's Addgene catalogue record and pLannotate feature annotations shown in this document.]
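Description:
LHAPGW is a lentiviral shRNAmir backbone built on the pLVX-Puro vector and intended for RNA interference with a fluorescent readout of transduction. It is maintained in E. coli as a high-copy plasmid through a ColE1/pUC-type origin and selected with ampicillin via the β-lactamase gene. The HIV-1-derived transfer region is flanked by two long terminal repeats. It carries the Ψ packaging signal with an adjoining gag fragment, the Rev response element for Rev-dependent nuclear export of the genomic RNA, and the cPPT/CTS element that aids nuclear import of the provirus. nef-derived sequence lies adjacent to both LTRs. As a transfer vector it supplies no viral structural or enzymatic genes, so these must come from separate helper plasmids.

The payload consists of two tandem expression units. The first is driven by the promoter listed as "EH", which the feature table resolves as an EF-1α core promoter fused to a segment of the HTLV-1 LTR, a composite arrangement commonly used to strengthen expression. This unit drives the synthetic miR-AB insert. Only the 3′ miR-30a flanking sequence is annotated in this region, consistent with a miR-30-style scaffold in which a hairpin is processed by the endogenous microRNA pathway. Roughly 900 nt between the promoter and that flank is unannotated, and the record does not state what it contains. Downstream, a mouse PGK promoter drives EGFP, followed by WPRE to enhance transcript stability and expression, so GFP marks cells carrying the construct. No puromycin resistance gene is annotated despite the parent backbone's name. The associated publication describes a toolkit for colour-barcoded multiplex RNAi at the single-cell level, in which this plasmid appears to serve as the GFP-marked member.
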