Features (pLannotate 1.2.2; 23 found; start..end, strand, type, name):
    377..634     +  LTR            5' LTR (truncated): truncated 5' long terminal repeat (LTR) from HIV-1
    681..806     +  misc_feature   HIV-1 Ψ: packaging signal of human immunodeficiency virus type 1
    790..1128    +  CDS            HIV-1 gag (fragment): gag protein from human immunodeficiency virus 1; gag
   1303..1536    +  misc_feature   RRE: The Rev response element (RRE) of HIV-1 allows for Rev-dependent mRNA export from the nucleus to the cytoplasm.
   1913..2013    +  CDS            Rev (fragment): human immunodeficiency virus 1 (HIV-1) Rev protein; rev; enhances nuclear export of unspliced and incompletely spliced viral mRNAs
   2028..2143    +  misc_feature   cPPT/CTS: central polypurine tract and central termination sequence of HIV-1 (lacking the first T)
   2185..2396    +  promoter       EF-1α core promoter: core promoter for human elongation factor EF-1α
   2396..2663    +  LTR            5' LTR (truncated): truncated 5' long terminal repeat (LTR) from human T-cell leukemia virus (HTLV) type 1
   3608..3731    +  ncRNA          3' miR-30a: sequence downstream of the 71-nt precursor of the human miR-30a microRNA (Zeng et al., 2002) miRNA
   3745..4244    +  promoter       PGK promoter: mouse phosphoglycerate kinase 1 promoter
   4262..4981    +  CDS            EGFP: the original enhanced GFP (Yang et al., 1996) mammalian codon-optimized
   4990..5577    +  misc_feature   WPRE: woodchuck hepatitis virus posttranscriptional regulatory element
   5591..5989    +  CDS            nef (fragment): NEF_HV1BR - Experimental evidence at protein level: Swiss-Prot protein existence level 1. Extracellular Nef protein targets CD4(+) T-lymphocytes for apoptosis by interacting with CXCR4 surface receptors (PubMed:14990729). From Human immunodeficiency virus type 1 group M subtype B (isolate BRU/LAI) (HIV-1).
   6037..6294    +  LTR            5' LTR (truncated): truncated 5' long terminal repeat (LTR) from HIV-1
   6447..6463    -  protein_bind   lac operator: The lac repressor binds to the lac operator to inhibit transcription in E. coli. This inhibition can be relieved by adding lactose or isopropyl-β-D-thiogalactopyranoside (IPTG). lac repressor encoded by lacI
   6471..6501    -  promoter       lac promoter: promoter for the E. coli lac operon
   6516..6537    -  protein_bind   CAP binding site: CAP binding activates transcription in the presence of cAMP. E. coli catabolite activator protein
   6550..6642    -  CDS            lacI (fragment): lac repressor; lacI; The lac repressor binds to the lac operator to inhibit transcription in E. coli. This inhibition can be relieved by adding lactose or isopropyl-β-D-thiogalactopyranoside (IPTG).
   6825..7413    -  rep_origin     ori: high-copy-number ColE1/pMB1/pBR322/pUC origin of replication
   7584..8444    -  CDS            AmpR: β-lactamase; bla; confers resistance to ampicillin, carbenicillin, and related antibiotics
   8445..8549    -  promoter       AmpR promoter: bla
   8597..8731    +  polyA_signal   SV40 poly(A) signal: SV40 polyadenylation signal
   8898..329     +  CDS            nef (fragment) (across the origin): NEF_HV1BR - Experimental evidence at protein level: Swiss-Prot protein existence level 1. Extracellular Nef protein targets CD4(+) T-lymphocytes for apoptosis by interacting with CXCR4 surface receptors (PubMed:14990729). From Human immunodeficiency virus type 1 group M subtype B (isolate BRU/LAI) (HIV-1).
>Addgene plasmid #205678 | LHAPGW | addgene full sequence | sequence record 409138 | Addgene NGS Result
TGGAAGGGCTAATTCACTCCCAAAGAAGACAAGATATCCTTGATCTGTGGATCTACCACACACAAGGCTA
CTTCCCTGATTAGCAGAACTACACACCAGGGCCAGGGGTCAGATATCCACTGACCTTTGGATGGTGCTAC
AAGCTAGTACCAGTTGAGCCAGATAAGGTAGAAGAGGCCAATAAAGGAGAGAACACCAGCTTGTTACACC
CTGTGAGCCTGCATGGGATGGATGACCCGGAGAGAGAAGTGTTAGAGTGGAGGTTTGACAGCCGCCTAGC
ATTTCATCACGTGGCCCGAGAGCTGCATCCGGAGTACTTCAAGAACTGCTGATATCGAGCTTGCTACAAG
GGACTTTCCGCTGGGGACTTTCCAGGGAGGCGTGGCCTGGGCGGGACTGGGGAGTGGCGAGCCCTCAGAT
CCTGCATATAAGCAGCTGCTTTTTGCCTGTACTGGGTCTCTCTGGTTAGACCAGATCTGAGCCTGGGAGC
TCTCTGGCTAACTAGGGAACCCACTGCTTAAGCCTCAATAAAGCTTGCCTTGAGTGCTTCAAGTAGTGTG
TGCCCGTCTGTTGTGTGACTCTGGTAACTAGAGATCCCTCAGACCCTTTTAGTCAGTGTGGAAAATCTCT
AGCAGTGGCGCCCGAACAGGGACTTGAAAGCGAAAGGGAAACCAGAGGAGCTCTCTCGACGCAGGACTCG
GCTTGCTGAAGCGCGCACGGCAAGAGGCGAGGGGCGGCGACTGGTGAGTACGCCAAAAATTTTGACTAGC
GGAGGCTAGAAGGAGAGAGATGGGTGCGAGAGCGTCAGTATTAAGCGGGGGAGAATTAGATCGCGATGGG
AAAAAATTCGGTTAAGGCCAGGGGGAAAGAAAAAATATAAATTAAAACATATAGTATGGGCAAGCAGGGA
GCTAGAACGATTCGCAGTTAATCCTGGCCTGTTAGAAACATCAGAAGGCTGTAGACAAATACTGGGACAG
CTACAACCATCCCTTCAGACAGGATCAGAAGAACTTAGATCATTATATAATACAGTAGCAACCCTCTATT
GTGTGCATCAAAGGATAGAGATAAAAGACACCAAGGAAGCTTTAGACAAGATAGAGGAAGAGCAAAACAA
AAGTAAGACCACCGCACAGCAAGCGGCCGGCCGCTGATCTTCAGACCTGGAGGAGGAGATATGAGGGACA
ATTGGAGAAGTGAATTATATAAATATAAAGTAGTAAAAATTGAACCATTAGGAGTAGCACCCACCAAGGC
AAAGAGAAGAGTGGTGCAGAGAGAAAAAAGAGCAGTGGGAATAGGAGCTTTGTTCCTTGGGTTCTTGGGA
GCAGCAGGAAGCACTATGGGCGCAGCGTCAATGACGCTGACGGTACAGGCCAGACAATTATTGTCTGGTA
TAGTGCAGCAGCAGAACAATTTGCTGAGGGCTATTGAGGCGCAACAGCATCTGTTGCAACTCACAGTCTG
GGGCATCAAGCAGCTCCAGGCAAGAATCCTGGCTGTGGAAAGATACCTAAAGGATCAACAGCTCCTGGGG
ATTTGGGGTTGCTCTGGAAAACTCATTTGCACCACTGCTGTGCCTTGGAATGCTAGTTGGAGTAATAAAT
CTCTGGAACAGATTTGGAATCACACGACCTGGATGGAGTGGGACAGAGAAATTAACAATTACACAAGCTT
AATACACTCCTTAATTGAAGAATCGCAAAACCAGCAAGAAAAGAATGAACAAGAATTATTGGAATTAGAT
AAATGGGCAAGTTTGTGGAATTGGTTTAACATAACAAATTGGCTGTGGTATATAAAATTATTCATAATGA
TAGTAGGAGGCTTGGTAGGTTTAAGAATAGTTTTTGCTGTACTTTCTATAGTGAATAGAGTTAGGCAGGG
ATATTCACCATTATCGTTTCAGACCCACCTCCCAACCCCGAGGGGACCCGACAGGCCCGAAGGAATAGAA
GAAGAAGGTGGAGAGAGAGACAGAGACAGATCCATTCGATTAGTGAACGGATCTCGACGGTATCGCCTTT
AAAAGAAAAGGGGGGATTGGGGGGTACAGTGCAGGGGAAAGAATAGTAGACATAATAGCAACAGACATAC
AAACTAAAGAATTACAAAAACAAATTACAAAAATTCAAAATTTTCGGGTTTATTACAGGGACAGCAGAGA
TCCAGTTTATCGATGGGCAGAGCGCACATCGCCCACAGTCCCCGAGAAGTTGGGGGGAGGGGTCGGCAAT
TGAACCGGAGCCTAGAGAAGGTGGCGCGGGGTAAACTGGGAAAGTGATGTCGTGTACTGGCTCCGCCTTT
TTCCCGAGGGTGGGGGAGAACCGTATATAAGTGCAGTAGTCGCCGTGAACGTTCTTTTTCGCAACGGGTT
TGCCGCCAGAACACAGGGCTCGCATCTCTCCTTCACGCGCCCGCCGCCTTACCTGAGGCCGCCATCCACG
CCGGTTGAGTCGCGTTCTGCCGCCTCCCGCCTGTGGTGCCTCCTGAACTACGTCCGCCGTCTAGGTAAGT
TTAGAGCTCAGGTCGAGACCGGGCCTTTGTCCGGCGCTCCCTTGGAGCCTACCTAGACTCAGCCGGCTCT
CCACGCTTTGCCTGACCCTGCTTGCTCAACTCTACGTCTTTGTTTCGTTTTCTGTTCTGCGCCGTTACAG
ATCAGCGCTTCGACTAGGGATAACAGGGTAATTGTTTGAATGAGGCTTCAGTACTTTACAGAATCGTTGC
CTGCACATCTTGGAAACACTTGCTGGGATTACTTCGACTTCTTAACCCAACAGAAGGCTCGAGAAGGTAT
ATTGCTGTTGACAGGATCCACATTAACAACTTTAAGTCCAGCAATTTGAGTTAAGGGTGTTGCTCTCAAT
GATTTCACTAATGGTTCAATTTTTAATTTCTTTTCTTCTGGTTCAAAATTCAAGTTTCAAGTGAAAGTGT
AATATGCACCCATTTCTTTCAATAAATCTTCTAAATAGTCCACTAATGTTTTATTTTGTTTTTTACAAAA
TCAAGCAGCCTCTGCTATCAATATAGAACCTTGTATTCCATCTTTATCTCTAGCTGAGTCATCAATTACA
TATCCATAACTTTCTTCATAAGCAAAAACAAAATTTAATCCGTTATCTTCTTCTTTAGCAATTTCTCTAC
CCATTCATTTCAATCCAGTTAAAGTTTTTACAATCTTAACTCCATATTTTTCCTGAGCGATTCTATCACC
CAAATCACTTGTTACAAAACTTGAATATAGAGCCGGATTTTTTGGAATGCTATTTAAGCGTTTTAGATTT
GATAATTTTCAATCAATTAAAATTGGTCCTGTTTGATTTCCATCTAATCTTACAAAATGACCATCATGTT
TTATTGCCATTCCAAATCTGTCAGCATCTGGGTCATTCATAATAATAATATCTGCATCATGTTTAATACC
ATATTCAAGCGGTATTTTTCATGCAGGATCAAATTCTGGATTTGGATTTACAACATTTTTCAATGTTTCA
TCTTCAAATGCACGATCTTCACCCTCAATAACGTTATATCCTGATTCACGTAATCTTTTTGGGGTAAATT
TAGTTCCTGTTCCATTAACTGCGCTAAAAATAGGGCCCTGCCTCGGACTTCAAGGGGCTAGAATTCGAGC
AATTATCTTGTTTACTAAAACTGAATACCTTGCTATCTCTTTGATACATTTTTACAAAGCTGAATTAAAA
TGGTATAAATTAAATCACTTTTTTCAATTCTACCGGGTAGGGGAGGCGCTTTTCCCAAGGCAGTCTGGAG
CATGCGCTTTAGCAGCCCCGCTGGGCACTTGGCGCTACACAAGTGGCCTCTGGCCTCGCACACATTCCAC
ATCCACCGGTAGGCGCCAACCGGCTCCGTTCTTTGGTGGCCCCTTCGCGCCACCTTCTACTCCTCCCCTA
GTCAGGAAGTTCCCCCCCGCCCCGCAGCTCGCGTCGTGCAGGACGTGACAAATGGAAGTAGCACGTCTCA
CTAGTCTCGTGCAGATGGACAGCACCGCTGAGCAATGGAAGCGGGTAGGCCTTTGGGGCAGCGGCCAATA
GCAGCTTTGCTCCTTCGCTTTCTGGGCTCAGAGGCTGGGAAGGGGTGGGTCCGGGGGCGGGCTCAGGGGC
GGGCTCAGGGGCGGGGCGGGCGCCCGAAGGTCCTCCGGAGGCCCGGCATTCTGCACGCTTCAAAAGCGCA
CGTCTGCCGCGCTGTTCTCCTCTTCCTCATCTCCGGGCCTTTCGACCTTTAATTAACCACCATGGTGAGC
AAGGGCGAGGAGCTGTTCACCGGGGTGGTGCCCATCCTGGTCGAGCTGGACGGCGACGTAAACGGCCACA
AGTTCAGCGTGTCTGGCGAGGGCGAGGGCGATGCCACCTACGGCAAGCTGACCCTGAAGTTCATCTGCAC
CACCGGCAAGCTGCCCGTGCCCTGGCCCACCCTCGTGACCACCCTGACCTACGGCGTGCAGTGCTTCAGC
CGCTACCCCGACCACATGAAGCAGCACGACTTCTTCAAGTCCGCCATGCCCGAAGGCTACGTCCAGGAGC
GCACCATCTTCTTCAAGGACGACGGCAACTACAAGACCCGCGCCGAGGTGAAGTTCGAGGGCGACACCCT
GGTGAACCGCATCGAGCTGAAGGGCATCGACTTCAAGGAGGACGGCAACATCCTGGGGCACAAGCTGGAG
TACAACTACAACAGCCACAACGTCTATATCATGGCCGACAAGCAGAAGAACGGCATCAAGGCGAACTTCA
AGATCCGCCACAACATCGAGGACGGCAGCGTGCAGCTCGCCGACCACTACCAGCAGAACACCCCCATCGG
CGACGGCCCCGTGCTGCTGCCCGACAACCACTACCTGAGCACCCAGTCCGCCCTGAGCAAAGACCCCAAC
GAGAAGCGCGATCACATGGTCCTGCTGGAGTTCGTGACCGCCGCCGGGATCACTCTCGGCATGGACGAGC
TGTACAAGTAAGTTTAAACATCAACCTCTGGATTACAAAATTTGTGAAAGATTGACTGGTATTCTTAACT
ATGTTGCTCCTTTTACGCTATGTGGATACGCTGCTTTAATGCCTTTGTATCATGCTATTGCTTCCCGTAT
GGCTTTCATTTTCTCCTCCTTGTATAAATCCTGGTTGCTGTCTCTTTATGAGGAGTTGTGGCCCGTTGTC
AGGCAACGTGGCGTGGTGTGCACTGTGTTTGCTGACGCAACCCCCACTGGTTGGGGCATTGCCACCACCT
GTCAGCTCCTTTCCGGGACTTTCGCTTTCCCCCTCCCTATTGCCACGGCGGAACTCATCGCCGCCTGCCT
TGCCCGCTGCTGGACAGGGGCTCGGCTGTTGGGCACTGACAATTCCGTGGTGTTGTCGGGGAAGCTGACG
TCCTTTCCATGGCTGCTCGCCTGTGTTGCCACCTGGATTCTGCGCGGGACGTCCTTCTGCTACGTCCCTT
CGGCCCTCAATCCAGCGGACCTTCCTTCCCGCGGCCTGCTGCCGGCTCTGCGGCCTCTTCCGCGTCTTCG
CCTTCGCCCTCAGACGAGTCGGATCTCCCTTTGGGCCGCCTCCCCGCCTGGCCTGCAGGGGTACCTTTAA
GACCAATGACTTACAAGGCAGCTGTAGATCTTAGCCACTTTTTAAAAGAAAAGAGGGGACTGGAAGGGCT
AATTCACTCCCAACGAAGACAAGATATCCTTGATCTGTGGATCTACCACACACAAGGCTACTTCCCTGAT
TAGCAGAACTACACACCAGGGCCAGGGGTCAGATATCCACTGACCTTTGGATGGTGCTACAAGCTAGTAC
CAGTTGAGCCAGATAAGGTAGAAGAGGCCAATAAAGGAGAGAACACCAGCTTGTTACACCCTGTGAGCCT
GCATGGGATGGATGACCCGGAGAGAGAAGTGTTAGAGTGGAGGTTTGACAGCCGCCTAGCATTTCATCAC
GTGGCCCGAGAGCTGCATCCGGAGTACTTCAAGAACTGCTGATATCGAGCTTGCTACAAGGGACTTTCCG
CTGGGGACTTTCCAGGGAGGCGTGGCCTGGGCGGGACTGGGGAGTGGCGAGCCCTCAGATCCTGCATATA
AGCAGCTGCTTTTTGCCTGTACTGGGTCTCTCTGGTTAGACCAGATCTGAGCCTGGGAGCTCTCTGGCTA
ACTAGGGAACCCACTGCTTAAGCCTCAATAAAGCTTGCCTTGAGTGCTTCAAGTAGTGTGTGCCCGTCTG
TTGTGTGACTCTGGTAACTAGAGATCCCTCAGACCCTTTTAGTCAGTGTGGAAAATCTCTAGCAGTAGTA
GTTCATGTCATCTTATTATTCAGTATTTATAACTTGCAAAGAAATGAATATCAGAGAGTGAGAGGCCTTG
ACATTGCTAGCGTTTTACCGTCGACCTCTAGCTAGAGCTTGGCGTAATCATGGTCATAGCTGTTTCCTGT
GTGAAATTGTTATCCGCTCACAATTCCACACAACATACGAGCCGGAAGCATAAAGTGTAAAGCCTGGGGT
GCCTAATGAGTGAGCTAACTCACATTAATTGCGTTGCGCTCACTGCCCGCTTTCCAGTCGGGAAACCTGT
CGTGCCAGCTGCATTAATGAATCGGCCAACGCGCGGGGAGAGGCGGTTTGCGTATTGGGCGCTCTTCCGC
TTCCTCGCTCACTGACTCGCTGCGCTCGGTCGTTCGGCTGCGGCGAGCGGTATCAGCTCACTCAAAGGCG
GTAATACGGTTATCCACAGAATCAGGGGATAACGCAGGAAAGAACATGTGAGCAAAAGGCCAGCAAAAGG
CCAGGAACCGTAAAAAGGCCGCGTTGCTGGCGTTTTTCCATAGGCTCCGCCCCCCTGACGAGCATCACAA
AAATCGACGCTCAAGTCAGAGGTGGCGAAACCCGACAGGACTATAAAGATACCAGGCGTTTCCCCCTGGA
AGCTCCCTCGTGCGCTCTCCTGTTCCGACCCTGCCGCTTACCGGATACCTGTCCGCCTTTCTCCCTTCGG
GAAGCGTGGCGCTTTCTCATAGCTCACGCTGTAGGTATCTCAGTTCGGTGTAGGTCGTTCGCTCCAAGCT
GGGCTGTGTGCACGAACCCCCCGTTCAGCCCGACCGCTGCGCCTTATCCGGTAACTATCGTCTTGAGTCC
AACCCGGTAAGACACGACTTATCGCCACTGGCAGCAGCCACTGGTAACAGGATTAGCAGAGCGAGGTATG
TAGGCGGTGCTACAGAGTTCTTGAAGTGGTGGCCTAACTACGGCTACACTAGAAGAACAGTATTTGGTAT
CTGCGCTCTGCTGAAGCCAGTTACCTTCGGAAAAAGAGTTGGTAGCTCTTGATCCGGCAAACAAACCACC
GCTGGTAGCGGTGGTTTTTTTGTTTGCAAGCAGCAGATTACGCGCAGAAAAAAAGGATCTCAAGAAGATC
CTTTGATCTTTTCTACGGGGTCTGACGCTCAGTGGAACGAAAACTCACGTTAAGGGATTTTGGTCATGAG
ATTATCAAAAAGGATCTTCACCTAGATCCTTTTAAATTAAAAATGAAGTTTTAAATCAATCTAAAGTATA
TATGAGTAAACTTGGTCTGACAGTTACCAATGCTTAATCAGTGAGGCACCTATCTCAGCGATCTGTCTAT
TTCGTTCATCCATAGTTGCCTGACTCCCCGTCGTGTAGATAACTACGATACGGGAGGGCTTACCATCTGG
CCCCAGTGCTGCAATGATACCGCGAGACCCACGCTCACCGGCTCCAGATTTATCAGCAATAAACCAGCCA
GCCGGAAGGGCCGAGCGCAGAAGTGGTCCTGCAACTTTATCCGCCTCCATCCAGTCTATTAATTGTTGCC
GGGAAGCTAGAGTAAGTAGTTCGCCAGTTAATAGTTTGCGCAACGTTGTTGCCATTGCTACAGGCATCGT
GGTGTCACGCTCGTCGTTTGGTATGGCTTCATTCAGCTCCGGTTCCCAACGATCAAGGCGAGTTACATGA
TCCCCCATGTTGTGCAAAAAAGCGGTTAGCTCCTTCGGTCCTCCGATCGTTGTCAGAAGTAAGTTGGCCG
CAGTGTTATCACTCATGGTTATGGCAGCACTGCATAATTCTCTTACTGTCATGCCATCCGTAAGATGCTT
TTCTGTGACTGGTGAGTACTCAACCAAGTCATTCTGAGAATAGTGTATGCGGCGACCGAGTTGCTCTTGC
CCGGCGTCAATACGGGATAATACCGCGCCACATAGCAGAACTTTAAAAGTGCTCATCATTGGAAAACGTT
CTTCGGGGCGAAAACTCTCAAGGATCTTACCGCTGTTGAGATCCAGTTCGATGTAACCCACTCGTGCACC
CAACTGATCTTCAGCATCTTTTACTTTCACCAGCGTTTCTGGGTGAGCAAAAACAGGAAGGCAAAATGCC
GCAAAAAAGGGAATAAGGGCGACACGGAAATGTTGAATACTCATACTCTTCCTTTTTCAATATTATTGAA
GCATTTATCAGGGTTATTGTCTCATGAGCGGATACATATTTGAATGTATTTAGAAAAATAAACAAATAGG
GGTTCCGCGCACATTTCCCCGAAAAGTGCCACCTGACGTCGACGGATCGGGAGATCAACTTGTTTATTGC
AGCTTATAATGGTTACAAATAAAGCAATAGCATCACAAATTTCACAAATAAAGCATTTTTTTCACTGCAT
TCTAGTTGTGGTTTGTCCAAACTCATCAATGTATCTTATCATGTCTGGATCAACTGGATAACTCAAGCTA
ACCAAAATCATCCCAAACTTCCCACCCCATACCCTATTACCACTGCCAATTACCTGTGGTTTCATTTACT
CTAAACCTGTGATTCCTCTGAATTATTTTCATTTTAAAGAAATTGTATTTGTTAAATATGTACTACAAAC
TTAGTAGT
